Addgene plasmid #220758: pAV-CAG-Sun1-GFP-WPRE-BC6-pA
Purpose: Expression of Sun1GFP for nuclei isolation and Projection-TAG BC for multiplex projection tracing
Depositing lab: Vijay Samineni. Depositing organization: Washington University in Saint Louis. Publication: Projection-TAGs enable multiplex projection tracing and multi-modal profiling of projection neurons. Yang L, Liu F, Hahm H, Okuda T, Li X, Zhang Y, Kalyanaraman V, Heitmeier MR, Samineni VK. Nat Commun. 2025 Jul 1;16(1):5557. doi: 10.1038/s41467-025-60360-w. PubMed 40593543.
Backbone
  Vector backbone: pAV-CAG-Sun1-GFP-WPRE-pA
  Backbone manufacturer: Samineni Lab (Addgene #220752)
  Vector type: AAV
Growth in bacteria
  Bacterial resistance: Ampicillin, 100 μg/mL
  Growth temperature: 37°C
  Growth strain: NEB Stable
  Copy number: High Copy
Gene/Insert
  Gene/Insert name: Sun1-GFP-WPRE-BC6
  Species: Synthetic
  Promoter: CAG
  Cloning method: Restriction Enzyme; 5′ cloning site NotI (not destroyed); 3′ cloning site HpaI (not destroyed)
Terms and licenses: Academic/Nonprofit Terms; Industry Terms: Not Available to Industry
Depositor comments: Please visit https://doi.org/10.1101/2024.04.24.590975 for bioRxiv preprint.
How to cite: pAV-CAG-Sun1-GFP-WPRE-BC6-pA was a gift from Vijay Samineni (Addgene plasmid # 220758 ; http://n2t.net/addgene:220758 ; RRID:Addgene_220758)
