[The description below was written by a language model from this plasmid's Addgene catalogue record and pLannotate feature annotations shown in this document.]
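Description:
pAV-CAG-Sun1-GFP-WPRE-BC6-pA is an AAV transfer plasmid built on the pAV-CAG-Sun1-GFP-WPRE-pA backbone and used to package a recombinant AAV genome that both labels neuronal nuclei and carries a sequence barcode. In bacteria it is maintained at high copy through a ColE1/pUC-type origin and selected with ampicillin via the β-lactamase gene. An f1 origin and short lacZα and lacI remnants are also present in the backbone. AAV2 inverted terminal repeat fragments flank the expression cassette and provide the signals for genome replication and encapsidation. The recombination-deficient growth strain listed is a typical choice for keeping such repeats intact.

Between the ITRs, a CAG-type promoter (CMV enhancer, chicken β-actin promoter and intron fragments) drives strong constitutive expression of a mouse Sun1 fragment fused in frame to superfolder GFP. Sun1 is an inner nuclear membrane protein, so the fusion places GFP on the nuclear envelope, allowing fluorescent nuclei from transduced cells to be isolated. A WPRE follows the coding sequence to enhance transcript stability and expression, and an SV40 polyadenylation signal terminates the transcript. The insert was cloned between NotI and HpaI sites. The Projection-TAG barcode BC6 is not annotated in the feature table, but the construct name places it after the WPRE and before the poly(A) signal, matching an unannotated gap there, so it would be carried in the 3′ untranslated region of the mRNA.

According to the record, the plasmid is one member of a barcoded set for multiplex projection tracing, in which different barcodes identify neurons by projection target while Sun1-GFP enables nuclei isolation for downstream profiling.
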