Features (pLannotate 1.2.2; 18 found; start..end, strand, type, name):
    191..439     +  enhancer       CMV enhancer (fragment): human cytomegalovirus immediate early enhancer
    441..720     +  promoter       chicken β-actin promoter: No description available
    721..856     +  intron         hybrid intron (fragment): hybrid between chicken β-actin (CBA) and minute virus of mice (MMV) introns (Gray et al., 2011)
    945..1075    +  intron         chimeric intron (fragment): chimera between introns from chicken β-actin and rabbit β-globin
   1186..2799    +  CDS            Sun1 (fragment): SUN1_MOUSE - Also known as Unc84a. Experimental evidence at protein level: Swiss-Prot protein existence level 1. Isoform 5 may be involved in nuclear remodeling during sperm head formation in spermatogenenis. A probable SUN1 isoform 5:SYNE3 LINC complex may tether spermatid nuclei to anterior cytoskeletal structures such as actin filaments present at membraneous junctions of spermatids and Sertoli cells. From Mus musculus (Mouse).
   2800..3513    +  CDS            Superfolder GFP: Superfolder GFP is a basic (constitutively fluorescent) green fluorescent protein published in 2005, derived from Aequorea victoria. It is reported to be a very rapidly-maturing weak dimer.
   3534..4122    +  misc_feature   WPRE: woodchuck hepatitis virus posttranscriptional regulatory element
   4265..4386    -  polyA_signal   SV40 poly(A) signal: SV40 polyadenylation signal
   4409..4477    -  CDS            large T antigen (fragment): large T antigen from SV40 (simian virus 40)
   4548..4610    +  repeat_region  AAV2 ITR (fragment): inverted terminal repeat of adeno-associated virus serotype 2 inverted
   4628..4655    -  repeat_region  AAV2 ITR (fragment): inverted terminal repeat of adeno-associated virus serotype 2 inverted
   4653..4709    -  CDS            lacI (fragment): lac repressor; lacI; The lac repressor binds to the lac operator to inhibit transcription in E. coli. This inhibition can be relieved by adding lactose or isopropyl-β-D-thiogalactopyranoside (IPTG).
   4892..5480    -  rep_origin     ori: high-copy-number ColE1/pMB1/pBR322/pUC origin of replication
   5651..6511    -  CDS            AmpR: β-lactamase; bla; confers resistance to ampicillin, carbenicillin, and related antibiotics
   6512..6616    -  promoter       AmpR promoter: bla
   6669..7097    -  rep_origin     f1 ori (sequence partly withheld): f1 bacteriophage origin of replication; arrow indicates direction of (+) strand synthesis
   7102..3       -  CDS            lacZα (fragment) (across the origin): LacZα fragment of β-galactosidase; lacZ fragment
   7166..130     -  repeat_region  AAV2 ITR (fragment) (across the origin): inverted terminal repeat of adeno-associated virus serotype 2 inverted
>Addgene plasmid #220758 | pAV-CAG-Sun1-GFP-WPRE-BC6-pA | addgene full sequence | sequence record 439275 | Addgene NGS Result
CTGCGCGCTCGCTCGCTCACTGAGGCCGCCCGGGCAAAGCCCGGGCGTCGGGCGACCTTTGGTCGCCCGG
CCTCAGTGAGCGAGCGAGCGCGCAGAGAGGGAGTGGCCAACTCCATCACTAGGGGTTCCTTGTAGTTAAT
GATTAACCCGCCATGCTACTTATCTACGTAGCCATGCTCTAGGAAGAGTACCATTGACGTCAATAATGAC
GTATGTTCCCATAGTAACGCCAATAGGGACTTTCCATTGACGTCAATGGGTGGAGTATTTACGGTAAACT
GCCCACTTGGCAGTACATCAAGTGTATCATATGCCAAGTACGCCCCCTATTGACGTCAATGACGGTAAAT
GGCCCGCCTGGCATTATGCCCAGTACATGACCTTATGGGACTTTCCTACTTGGCAGTACATCTACGTATT
AGTCATCGCTATTACCATGGTCGAGGTGAGCCCCACGTTCTGCTTCACTCTCCCCATCTCCCCCCCCTCC
CCACCCCCAATTTTGTATTTATTTATTTTTTAATTATTTTGTGCAGCGATGGGGGCGGGGGGGGGGGGGG
GCGGGGCGCGGGGGGGGGGGGGGGGCGGGGCGAGGGGCGGGGCGGGGCGAGGCGGAGAGGTGCGGCGGCA
GCCAATCAGAGCGGCGCGCTCCGAAAGTTTCCTTTTATGGCGAGGCGGCGGCGGCGGCGGCCCTATAAAA
AGCGAAGCGCGCGGCGGGCGGGAGTCGCTGCGCGCTGCCTTCGCCCCGTGCCCCGCTCCGCCGCCGCCTC
GCGCCGCCCGCCCCGGCTCTGACTGACCGCGTTACTCCCACAGGTGAGCGGGCGGGACGGCCCTTCTCCT
CCGGGCTGTAATTAGCGCTTGGTTTAATGACGGCTTGTTTCTTTTCTGTGGCTGCGTGAAAGCCTTGAGG
GGCTCCGGGAGGGCCCTTTGTGCGGGGGGAGCGGCTCGGGGCTGTCCGCGGGGGGACGGCTGCCTTCGGG
GGGGACGGGGCAGGGCGGGGTTCGGCTTCTGGCGTGTGACCGGCGGCTCTAGAGCCTCTGCTAACCATGT
TCATGCCTTCTTCTTTTTCCTACAGCTCCTGGGCAACGTGCTGGTTATTGTGCTGTCTCATCATTTTGGC
AAAGAATTGGATCCGAATTCACTAGCATGACCTCCAGGGTGTACTCCAGAGACAGGACTCTCAAACCACG
GAAGGCAGCCTCGGGAACCTTCTGGTGGCTAGGGAGCGGCTGGTACCAATTTGTTACTTTGATTTCTTGG
CTGAATGTCTTTCTTCTTACCAGGTGCCTTCGAAATATTTGCAAGGTTTTTGTCTTGCTCCTCCCACTCC
TACTTTTACTAGGTGCTGGTGTCTCCCTGTGGGGCCAGGGAAACTTCTTCTCACTCCTACCAGTGCTGAA
CTGGACGGCCATGCAGCCAACACAGAGGGTGGACGATTCCAAGGGCATGCATAGACCTGGCCCTCTTCCC
CCGAGCCCACCTCCAAAGGTTGATCACAAGGCTTCCCAGTGGCCTCAGGAGAGTGACATGGGGCAGAAGG
TAGCTTCTTTGAGTGCGCAGTGCCACAACCATGATGAGAGACTTGCAGAGCTGACAGTCCTGCTTCAGAA
ACTACAGATACGGGTAGACCAAGTGGATGACGGCAGGGAAGGGCTGTCACTGTGGGTCAAGAATGTGGTT
GGACAGCACCTGCAGGAGATGGGCACCATAGAACCACCTGATGCTAAGACTGACTTCATGACTTTCCACC
ATGACCATGAAGTGCGTCTCTCCAACTTGGAAGATGTTCTTAGAAAACTGACAGAAAAATCTGAGGCTAT
CCAGAAGGAGCTGGAAGAAACCAAGCTGAAAGCAGGCAGCAGGGATGAAGAGCAGCCCCTCCTTGACCGT
GTGCAGCACCTAGAACTGGAACTGAACCTGTTGAAGTCACAGCTGTCAGACTGGCAGCATCTGAAGACCA
GCTGTGAGCAGGCTGGGGCCCGCATCCAGGAGACTGTGCAGCTCATGTTCTCTGAGGATCAGCAGGGCGG
TTCCCTCGAGTGGCTATTAGAGAAGCTTTCTTCTCGGTTCGTGAGCAAGGATGAGCTGCAGGTGCTCTTA
CATGACCTTGAGCTGAAACTGCTGCAGAATATCACACACCACATCACCGTGACAGGACAGGCCCCGACAT
CCGAGGCTATTGTGTCTGCCGTGAATCAGGCAGGGATTTCAGGAATCACAGAAGCGCAAGCACATATCAT
TGTGAACAATGCTCTGAAGCTGTACTCCCAAGACAAGACGGGGATGGTGGACTTTGCTCTGGAGTCTGGA
GGTGGCAGCATCCTAAGCACTCGGTGCTCTGAGACCTATGAGACCAAGACGGCACTGCTGAGCCTGTTTG
GGGTCCCACTGTGGTACTTCTCACAGTCACCTCGAGTGGTGATCCAGCCCGACATCTACCCAGGGAATTG
CTGGGCGTTCAAAGGTTCCCAGGGGTACCTGGTGGTGCGGTTGTCCATGAAGATCTACCCAACCACATTC
ACCATGGAACACATTCCAAAGACACTATCACCCACTGGTAACATCTCCAGTGCCCCCAAAGACTTTGCAG
TCTATGGACTGGAAACGGAGTATCAAGAAGAGGGGCAGCCTCTGGGACGGTTCACCTATGACCAGGAAGG
AGACTCACTCCAGATGTTCCACACACTGGAAAGACCTGACCAAGCCTTCCAGATAGTAGAGCTCCGGGTC
CTGTCCAACTGGGGCCACCCTGAGTACACTTGCCTCTACCGGTTCCGAGTCCACGGAGAGCCCATCCAGA
TGAGCAAAGGAGAAGAACTTTTCACTGGAGTTGTCCCAATTCTTGTTGAATTAGATGGTGATGTTAATGG
GCACAAATTTTCTGTCCGTGGAGAGGGTGAAGGTGATGCTACAAACGGAAAACTCACCCTTAAATTTATT
TGCACTACTGGAAAACTACCTGTTCCATGGCCAACACTTGTCACTACTCTGACCTATGGTGTTCAATGCT
TTTCCCGTTATCCGGATCACATGAAACGGCATGACTTTTTCAAGAGTGCCATGCCCGAAGGTTATGTACA
GGAACGCACTATATCTTTCAAAGATGACGGGACCTACAAGACGCGTGCTGAAGTCAAGTTTGAAGGTGAT
ACCCTTGTTAATCGTATCGAGTTAAAAGGTATTGATTTTAAAGAAGATGGAAACATTCTCGGACACAAAC
TCGAGTACAACTTTAACTCACACAATGTATACATCACGGCAGACAAACAAAAGAATGGAATCAAAGCTAA
CTTCAAAATTCGCCACAACGTTGAAGATGGTTCCGTTCAACTAGCAGACCATTATCAACAAAATACTCCA
ATTGGCGATGGCCCTGTCCTTTTACCAGACAACCATTACCTGTCGACACAATCTGTCCTTTCGAAAGATC
CCAACGAAAAGCGTGACCACATGGTCCTTCTTGAGTTTGTAACTGCTGCTGGGATTACACATGGCATGGA
TGAGCTCTACAAATAAGGCGCGAGCTTATCGATAATCAACCTCTGGATTACAAAATTTGTGAAAGATTGA
CTGGTATTCTTAACTATGTTGCTCCTTTTACGCTATGTGGATACGCTGCTTTAATGCCTTTGTATCATGC
TATTGCTTCCCGTATGGCTTTCATTTTCTCCTCCTTGTATAAATCCTGGTTGCTGTCTCTTTATGAGGAG
TTGTGGCCCGTTGTCAGGCAACGTGGCGTGGTGTGCACTGTGTTTGCTGACGCAACCCCCACTGGTTGGG
GCATTGCCACCACCTGTCAGCTCCTTTCCGGGACTTTCGCTTTCCCCCTCCCTATTGCCACGGCGGAACT
CATCGCCGCCTGCCTTGCCCGCTGCTGGACAGGGGCTCGGCTGTTGGGCACTGACAATTCCGTGGTGTTG
TCGGGGAAATCATCGTCCTTTCCTTGGCTGCTCGCCTGTGTTGCCACCTGGATTCTGCGCGGGACGTCCT
TCTGCTACGTCCCTTCGGCCCTCAATCCAGCGGACCTTCCTTCCCGCGGCCTGCTGCCGGCTCTGCGGCC
TCTTCCGCGTCTTCGCCTTCGCCCTCAGACGAGTCGGATCTCCCTTTGGGCCGCCTCCCCGCATCGATAC
CGTCGACCCGGGCGGCCGCACGTCAACGTGGACGTCCTCGTGCAGGTCGTGTAGGTGGTGTTGGTCAACC
AGCAGAACTACCAGGAGCTGGAGCTCCAGTTGCACTTCAAGGAGTAGCATTCGAGCAGACATGATAAGAT
ACATTGATGAGTTTGGACAAACCACAACTAGAATGCAGTGAAAAAAATGCTTTATTTGTGAAATTTGTGA
TGCTATTGCTTTATTTGTAACCATTATAAGCTGCAATAAACAAGTTAACAACAACAATTGCATTCATTTT
ATGTTTCAGGTTCAGGGGGAGATGTGGGAGGTTTTTTAAAGCAAGTAAAACCTCTACAAATGTGGTAAAA
TCGATAAGGATCTTCCTAGAGCATGGCTACGTAGATAAGTAGCATGGCGGGTTAATCATTAACTACAAGG
AACCCCTAGTGATGGAGTTGGCCACTCCCTCTCTGCGCGCTCGCTCGCTCACTGAGGCCGCCCGGGCTTT
GCCCGGGCGGCCTCAGTGAGCGAGCGAGCGCGCAGCTGCATTAATGAATCGGCCAACGCGCGGGGAGAGG
CGGTTTGCGTATTGGGCGCTCTTCCGCTTCCTCGCTCACTGACTCGCTGCGCTCGGTCGTTCGGCTGCGG
CGAGCGGTATCAGCTCACTCAAAGGCGGTAATACGGTTATCCACAGAATCAGGGGATAACGCAGGAAAGA
ACATGTGAGCAAAAGGCCAGCAAAAGGCCAGGAACCGTAAAAAGGCCGCGTTGCTGGCGTTTTTCCATAG
GCTCCGCCCCCCTGACGAGCATCACAAAAATCGACGCTCAAGTCAGAGGTGGCGAAACCCGACAGGACTA
TAAAGATACCAGGCGTTTCCCCCTGGAAGCTCCCTCGTGCGCTCTCCTGTTCCGACCCTGCCGCTTACCG
GATACCTGTCCGCCTTTCTCCCTTCGGGAAGCGTGGCGCTTTCTCATAGCTCACGCTGTAGGTATCTCAG
TTCGGTGTAGGTCGTTCGCTCCAAGCTGGGCTGTGTGCACGAACCCCCCGTTCAGCCCGACCGCTGCGCC
TTATCCGGTAACTATCGTCTTGAGTCCAACCCGGTAAGACACGACTTATCGCCACTGGCAGCAGCCACTG
GTAACAGGATTAGCAGAGCGAGGTATGTAGGCGGTGCTACAGAGTTCTTGAAGTGGTGGCCTAACTACGG
CTACACTAGAAGAACAGTATTTGGTATCTGCGCTCTGCTGAAGCCAGTTACCTTCGGAAAAAGAGTTGGT
AGCTCTTGATCCGGCAAACAAACCACCGCTGGTAGCGGTGGTTTTTTTGTTTGCAAGCAGCAGATTACGC
GCAGAAAAAAAGGATCTCAAGAAGATCCTTTGATCTTTTCTACGGGGTCTGACGCTCAGTGGAACGAAAA
CTCACGTTAAGGGATTTTGGTCATGAGATTATCAAAAAGGATCTTCACCTAGATCCTTTTAAATTAAAAA
TGAAGTTTTAAATCAATCTAAAGTATATATGAGTAAACTTGGTCTGACAGTTACCAATGCTTAATCAGTG
AGGCACCTATCTCAGCGATCTGTCTATTTCGTTCATCCATAGTTGCCTGACTCCCCGTCGTGTAGATAAC
TACGATACGGGAGGGCTTACCATCTGGCCCCAGTGCTGCAATGATACCGCGAGACCCACGCTCACCGGCT
CCAGATTTATCAGCAATAAACCAGCCAGCCGGAAGGGCCGAGCGCAGAAGTGGTCCTGCAACTTTATCCG
CCTCCATCCAGTCTATTAATTGTTGCCGGGAAGCTAGAGTAAGTAGTTCGCCAGTTAATAGTTTGCGCAA
CGTTGTTGCCATTGCTACAGGCATCGTGGTGTCACGCTCGTCGTTTGGTATGGCTTCATTCAGCTCCGGT
TCCCAACGATCAAGGCGAGTTACATGATCCCCCATGTTGTGCAAAAAAGCGGTTAGCTCCTTCGGTCCTC
CGATCGTTGTCAGAAGTAAGTTGGCCGCAGTGTTATCACTCATGGTTATGGCAGCACTGCATAATTCTCT
TACTGTCATGCCATCCGTAAGATGCTTTTCTGTGACTGGTGAGTACTCAACCAAGTCATTCTGAGAATAG
TGTATGCGGCGACCGAGTTGCTCTTGCCCGGCGTCAATACGGGATAATACCGCGCCACATAGCAGAACTT
TAAAAGTGCTCATCATTGGAAAACGTTCTTCGGGGCGAAAACTCTCAAGGATCTTACCGCTGTTGAGATC
CAGTTCGATGTAACCCACTCGTGCACCCAACTGATCTTCAGCATCTTTTACTTTCACCAGCGTTTCTGGG
TGAGCAAAAACAGGAAGGCAAAATGCCGCAAAAAAGGGAATAAGGGCGACACGGAAATGTTGAATACTCA
TACTCTTCCTTTTTCAATATTATTGAAGCATTTATCAGGGTTATTGTCTCATGAGCGGATACATATTTGA
ATGTATTTAGAAAAATAAACAAATAGGGGTTCCGCGCACATTTCCCCGAAAAGTGCCACCTAAATTGTAA
GCGTTAATATTTTGTTAAAATTCGCGTTAAATTTTTGTTAAATCAGCTCATTTTTTAACCAATAGGCCGA
AATCGGCAAAATCCCTTATAAATCAAAAGAATAGACCGAGATAGGGT
[37 nt withheld, positions 6768-6804]
AAAGAACGTGGACTCCAACGTCAAAGG
[49 nt withheld, positions 6832-6880]
T
[91 nt withheld, positions 6882-6972]
G
[124 nt withheld, positions 6974-7097]
CCCATTCGCCATTCAGGCTGCGCAACTGTTGGGAAGGGCGATCGGTGCGGGCCTCTTCGCTATTACGCCA
G
